Addgene plasmid #32994: XActB-pSP64T
Depositing lab: Sergei Sokol. Depositing organization: Beth Israel Deaconess Medical Center. Publication: Injected Wnt RNA induces a complete body axis in Xenopus embryos. Sokol S, Christian JL, Moon RT, Melton DA. Cell. 1991 Nov 15;67(4):741-52. 10.1016/0092-8674(91)90069-B PubMed 1834344.
Backbone
  Vector backbone: pSP64T
  Backbone size w/o insert (bp): 3200
Growth in bacteria
  Bacterial resistance: Ampicillin, 100 μg/mL
  Growth temperature: 37°C
  Growth strain: DH5alpha
  Copy number: Unknown
Gene/Insert
  Gene/Insert name: activin B (alt names: bB-64T; XActB)
  Species: X. laevis (frog)
  Insert size (bp): 1200
  Cloning method: Restriction Enzyme; 5′ cloning site BglII (destroyed during cloning); 3′ cloning site BglII (destroyed during cloning)
  Sequencing primers: 5′ SP6
Terms and licenses: Academic/Nonprofit Terms; Industry Terms: Not Available to Industry
Depositor comments: Linearize with EcoRI and transcribe with SP6 for sense XActivin bB mRNA.
How to cite: XActB-pSP64T was a gift from Sergei Sokol (Addgene plasmid # 32994 ; http://n2t.net/addgene:32994 ; RRID:Addgene_32994)
