[The description below was written by a language model from this plasmid's Addgene catalogue record.]
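Description:
XActB-pSP64T is an in vitro transcription plasmid carrying the Xenopus laevis activin B coding region (also recorded as XActB or bB-64T), an insert of about 1.2 kb in the roughly 3.2 kb pSP64T backbone. It is propagated in E. coli under ampicillin selection; the record does not state the copy number or give a feature table, so the origin of replication and exact element boundaries are not documented here. The insert was placed at the vector's BglII site by restriction cloning, and both junction sites were destroyed in the process, so the fragment cannot be released again with BglII.

pSP64T is a standard vector for making synthetic mRNA for frog embryo work. It has an SP6 phage polymerase promoter upstream of the cloning site, and in the general design of this backbone the BglII site is flanked by Xenopus beta-globin 5′ and 3′ untranslated sequences with a poly(A)/poly(C) tract, which improve the stability and translation of injected transcripts. According to the depositor's notes, linearising the plasmid with EcoRI and transcribing with SP6 polymerase yields sense activin βB mRNA, and an SP6 primer reads into the 5′ end of the insert. There is no eukaryotic promoter or selection marker noted, so the plasmid serves as a template for RNA synthesis rather than as a direct expression vector. The associated publication concerns body axis induction by RNA injected into Xenopus embryos, which is consistent with using this construct to produce activin B mRNA for microinjection in studies of mesoderm induction and early axis patterning.
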