>Addgene plasmid #32994 | XActB-pSP64T | addgene partial sequence | sequence record 41150 | SP6 5'-ATTTAGGTGACACTATAG-3'
GCTCAGAATAAACGCTCAACTTTGGCAGATCATGGCTCTCCTGTTACTGCCTCTGCTTCTGGCCGGACTC
CTGCGCACTTGCGCCCCCAGCCCCACTCCCGAGCCCGGCTGTCCTTCCTGCCATCCCCCGATGGAGCCCG
AGATGCTGGAGGCGGTGAAGCGCCACATTCTAACTCTGTTGCACATGCAGGATCGGCCGAACATCACACA
CATGGTGCCCCGAGCCGCGATGGTCTCTGCCCTGAGGAAACTACACGCCGGCCGGGTCCGAGAAGATGGG
AACCTGGAGATCCCTGATCTGGATGGGCACAGCCTCCCGCCCCCCGGGCACAGCACTGAGAACAGCGCCG
AGATCATCAGCTTCGCCGAAACAGATGATGTGACGGCTTCCAGGGTCCGCCTTTCCTTCACTATCGCCAA
TGAGGGCAACCAAAATTTATTTGTGTTTCAGTCCAACCTGTGGCTGTACCTGAAGCTCCCAGAGGTGATG
GATAAAAGCCGGCGAAAAATCCGCATAAAAGTACATTTCCAGGATGCATTTAATCCGGACAAAATGAACA
TGGTAGAGAAAAAGGTAGACATCCGGAGAAGTGGCTGGCACACCTTCCCCCTGACGGAGGCCATCCAGTC
TCTCT
